Addgene plasmid #30127: pcDNA3 GFP LIC cloning vector (6D)
Purpose: (Empty Backbone)
Depositing lab: Scott Gradia. Depositing organization: University of California, Berkeley.
Backbone
  Vector backbone: pcDNA3
  Backbone size (bp): 6145
  Vector type: Mammalian Expression
  Selectable markers: Neomycin (select with G418)
Growth in bacteria
  Bacterial resistance: Ampicillin, 100 μg/mL
  Growth temperature: 37°C
  Growth strain: DH5alpha
  Copy number: High Copy
Gene/Insert
  Gene/Insert name: None
  Tag / fusion protein: GFP (C terminal on backbone)
  Cloning method: Restriction Enzyme; 5′ cloning site LIC site vKoz/GFP (destroyed during cloning); 3′ cloning site LIC site vKoz/GFP (destroyed during cloning)
  Sequencing primers: 5′ CMV F (5'cgcaaatgggcggtaggcgtg); 3′ GFP reverse (5'cagctcgaccaggatgggc3')
Terms and licenses: Academic/Nonprofit Terms; Industry Terms: Not Available to Industry
Depositor comments: This is an empty LIC vector derived from pcDNA3. It adds a GFP gene to the C-terminus of your protein of interest. GFP has a excitation max of 489 nm and an emission max of 510 nm. To clone into this vector, add the following tags to your PCR primers: LIC vKoz Forward tag 5’-TACTTCCAATCCAATGCCACC(ATG) LIC vGFP Reverse tag 5’-CTCCCACTACCAATGCC Do NOT include a stop codon with your reverse primer. T4-treat PCR with dCTP. Linearize vector with SspI, then T4-treat with dGTP. Can verify the presence of insert by digesting with HindIII and XbaI. For more information, please see our website: http://qb3.berkeley.edu/qb3/macrolab/
How to cite: pcDNA3 GFP LIC cloning vector (6D) was a gift from Scott Gradia (Addgene plasmid # 30127 ; http://n2t.net/addgene:30127 ; RRID:Addgene_30127)
