[The description below was written by a language model from this plasmid's Addgene catalogue record and pLannotate feature annotations shown in this document.]
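Description:
pcDNA3 GFP LIC cloning vector (6D) is an empty mammalian expression backbone of about 6.1 kb, derived from pcDNA3 and adapted for ligation-independent cloning (LIC). It carries no insert. Instead, it provides a LIC site positioned so that an open reading frame is joined in frame to a downstream GFP, giving a C-terminal GFP fusion. In E. coli it is maintained at high copy from a ColE1/pUC-type origin with ampicillin selection (AmpR under its own bla promoter). An f1 origin is also present, along with small lac-region and bom remnants inherited from the parental backbone.

The expression cassette consists of the human CMV immediate-early enhancer and promoter, a T7 promoter, the LIC site, the GFP coding sequence and the bovine growth hormone polyadenylation signal. An SP6 promoter faces inward from the 3′ side. The automated annotation labels the fluorescent protein as a fragment of an EGFP derivative, while the depositor simply calls it GFP, with excitation near 489 nm and emission near 510 nm. The forward LIC tag, named vKoz, places a Kozak-type context ahead of the start codon. The insert must be amplified without a stop codon so that translation reads through into GFP. The LIC sites are destroyed on insertion. A separate SV40 early promoter drives the neomycin phosphotransferase gene, terminated by an SV40 poly(A) signal, which allows G418 selection of stably transfected mammalian cells. The short HIV-1 LTR and ble fragments in the table are probably annotation artefacts rather than functional parts. The vector is used to build GFP-tagged proteins for expression and localisation studies in mammalian cells.
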