Features (pLannotate 1.2.2; 21 found; start..end, strand, type, name):
    131..510     +  enhancer       CMV enhancer: human cytomegalovirus immediate early enhancer
    511..714     +  promoter       CMV promoter: human cytomegalovirus (CMV) immediate early promoter
    710..743     +  LTR            5' LTR (truncated) (fragment): truncated 5' long terminal repeat (LTR) from HIV-1
    759..777     +  promoter       T7 promoter: promoter for bacteriophage T7 RNA polymerase
    858..1573    +  CDS            SiriusGFP (fragment): enhanced GFP (EGFP) derivative that exhibits robust folding and enhanced photostability (Zhong et al., 2019) mammalian codon-optimized
   1593..1611    -  promoter       SP6 promoter: promoter for bacteriophage SP6 RNA polymerase
   1637..1861    +  polyA_signal   bGH poly(A) signal: bovine growth hormone polyadenylation signal
   1865..1886    +  promoter       SV40 promoter (fragment): SV40 enhancer and early promoter
   1907..2335    +  rep_origin     f1 ori (sequence partly withheld): f1 bacteriophage origin of replication; arrow indicates direction of (+) strand synthesis
   2349..2678    +  promoter       SV40 promoter: SV40 enhancer and early promoter
   2745..3536    +  CDS            neo: KKA2_KLEPN - Also known as kan, nptII. Experimental evidence at protein level: Swiss-Prot protein existence level 1. Resistance to kanamycin, neomycin, paromomycin, ribostamycin, butirosin and gentamicin B. From Klebsiella pneumoniae.
   3560..3718    +  CDS            ble (fragment): BLE_KLEPN - Experimental evidence at protein level: Swiss-Prot protein existence level 1. Binding protein with a strong affinity to the bleomycin family of antibiotics. Binds to CL990; an antimitotic-antibiotic compound. From Klebsiella pneumoniae.
   3713..3834    +  polyA_signal   SV40 poly(A) signal: SV40 polyadenylation signal
   3907..3923    -  protein_bind   lac operator: The lac repressor binds to the lac operator to inhibit transcription in E. coli. This inhibition can be relieved by adding lactose or isopropyl-β-D-thiogalactopyranoside (IPTG). lac repressor encoded by lacI
   3931..3961    -  promoter       lac promoter: promoter for the E. coli lac operon
   3976..3997    -  protein_bind   CAP binding site: CAP binding activates transcription in the presence of cAMP. E. coli catabolite activator protein
   4010..4102    -  CDS            lacI (fragment): lac repressor; lacI; The lac repressor binds to the lac operator to inhibit transcription in E. coli. This inhibition can be relieved by adding lactose or isopropyl-β-D-thiogalactopyranoside (IPTG).
   4285..4873    -  rep_origin     ori: high-copy-number ColE1/pMB1/pBR322/pUC origin of replication
   5044..5904    -  CDS            AmpR: β-lactamase; bla; confers resistance to ampicillin, carbenicillin, and related antibiotics
   5905..6009    -  promoter       AmpR promoter: bla
   6068..6120    -  misc_feature   bom (fragment): basis of mobility region from pBR322
>Addgene plasmid #30127 | pcDNA3 GFP LIC cloning vector (6D) | addgene full sequence | sequence record 207212 | Addgene NGS Result
GTCGCTGAGTAGTGCGCGAGCAAAATTTAAGCTACAACAAGGCAAGGCTTGACCGACAATTGCATGAAGA
ATCTGCTTAGGGTTAGGCGTTTTGCGCTGCTTCGCGATGTACGGGCCAGATATACGCGTTGACATTGATT
ATTGACTAGTTATTAATAGTAATCAATTACGGGGTCATTAGTTCATAGCCCATATATGGAGTTCCGCGTT
ACATAACTTACGGTAAATGGCCCGCCTGGCTGACCGCCCAACGACCCCCGCCCATTGACGTCAATAATGA
CGTATGTTCCCATAGTAACGCCAATAGGGACTTTCCATTGACGTCAATGGGTGGAGTATTTACGGTAAAC
TGCCCACTTGGCAGTACATCAAGTGTATCATATGCCAAGTACGCCCCCTATTGACGTCAATGACGGTAAA
TGGCCCGCCTGGCATTATGCCCAGTACATGACCTTATGGGACTTTCCTACTTGGCAGTACATCTACGTAT
TAGTCATCGCTATTACCATGGTGATGCGGTTTTGGCAGTACATCAATGGGCGTGGATAGCGGTTTGACTC
ACGGGGATTTCCAAGTCTCCACCCCATTGACGTCAATGGGAGTTTGTTTTGGCACCAAAATCAACGGGAC
TTTCCAAAATGTCGTAACAACTCCGCCCCATTGACGCAAATGGGCGGTAGGCGTGTACGGTGGGAGGTCT
ATATAAGCAGAGCTCTCTGGCTAACTAGAGAACCCACTGCTTACTGGCTTATCGAAATTAATACGACTCA
CTATAGGGAGACCCAAGCTTGGTACCGAGCTCGGATCCCTACTTCCAATCCAATATTGGTAGTGGGAGCA
ACGGCAGCAGCGGATCCGTGAGCAAGGGCGAGGAGCTGTTCACCGGGGTGGTGCCCATCCTGGTCGAGCT
GGACGGCGACGTAAACGGCCACAAGTTCAGCGTGCGCGGCGAGGGCGAGGGCGATGCCACCAACGGCAAG
CTGACCCTGAAGTTCATCTGCACCACCGGCAAGCTGCCCGTGCCCTGGCCCACCCTCGTGACCACCCTGA
CCTACGGCGTGCAGTGCTTCAGCCGCTACCCCGACCACATGAAGCAGCACGACTTCTTCAAGTCCGCCAT
GCCCGAAGGCTACGTCCAGGAGCGCACCATCTCCTTCAAGGACGACGGCACCTACAAGACCCGCGCCGAG
GTGAAGTTCGAGGGCGACACCCTGGTGAACCGCATCGAGCTGAAGGGCATCGACTTCAAGGAGGACGGCA
ACATCCTGGGGCACAAGCTGGAGTACAACTTCAACAGCCACAACGTCTATATCACGGCCGACAAGCAGAA
GAACGGCATCAAGGCGAACTTCAAGATCCGCCACAACGTCGAGGACGGCAGCGTGCAGCTCGCCGACCAC
TACCAGCAGAACACCCCCATCGGCGACGGCCCCGTGCTGCTGCCCGACAACCACTACCTGAGCACCCAGT
CCAAGCTGAGCAAAGACCCCAACGAGAAGCGCGATCACATGGTCCTGCTGGAGTTCGTGACCGCCGCCGG
GATCACTCTCGGCATGGACGAGCTGTACAAGTAGTAATCTAGAGGGCCCTATTCTATAGTGTCACCTAAA
TGCTAGAGCTCGCTGATCAGCCTCGACTGTGCCTTCTAGTTGCCAGCCATCTGTTGTTTGCCCCTCCCCC
GTGCCTTCCTTGACCCTGGAAGGTGCCACTCCCACTGTCCTTTCCTAATAAAATGAGGAAATTGCATCGC
ATTGTCTGAGTAGGTGTCATTCTATTCTGGGGGGTGGGGTGGGGCAGGACAGCAAGGGGGAGGATTGGGA
AGACAATAGCAGGCATGCTGGGGATGCGGTGGGCTCTATGGCTTCTGAGGCGGAAAGAACCAGCTGGGGC
TCTAGGGGGTATCCCC
[124 nt withheld, positions 1907-2030]
C
[91 nt withheld, positions 2032-2122]
A
[49 nt withheld, positions 2124-2172]
CCTTTGACGTTGGAGTCCACGTTCTTT
[37 nt withheld, positions 2200-2236]
ACCCTATCTCGGTCTATTCTTTTGATTTATAAGGGATTTTGCCGATTTCGGCCTATTGGTTAAAAAATGA
GCTGATTTAACAAAAATTTAACGCGAATTAATTCTGTGGAATGTGTGTCAGTTAGGGTGTGGAAAGTCCC
CAGGCTCCCCAGCAGGCAGAAGTATGCAAAGCATGCATCTCAATTAGTCAGCAACCAGGTGTGGAAAGTC
CCCAGGCTCCCCAGCAGGCAGAAGTATGCAAAGCATGCATCTCAATTAGTCAGCAACCATAGTCCCGCCC
CTAACTCCGCCCATCCCGCCCCTAACTCCGCCCAGTTCCGCCCATTCTCCGCCCCATGGCTGACTAATTT
TTTTTATTTATGCAGAGGCCGAGGCCGCCTCTGCCTCTGAGCTATTCCAGAAGTAGTGAGGAGGCTTTTT
TGGAGGCCTAGGCTTTTGCAAAAAGCTCCCGGGAGCTTGTATATCCATTTTCGGATCTGATCAAGAGACA
GGATGAGGATCGTTTCGCATGATTGAACAAGATGGATTGCACGCAGGTTCTCCGGCCGCTTGGGTGGAGA
GGCTATTCGGCTATGACTGGGCACAACAGACAATCGGCTGCTCTGATGCCGCCGTGTTCCGGCTGTCAGC
GCAGGGGCGCCCGGTTCTTTTTGTCAAGACCGACCTGTCCGGTGCCCTGAATGAACTGCAGGACGAGGCA
GCGCGGCTATCGTGGCTGGCCACGACGGGCGTTCCTTGCGCAGCTGTGCTCGACGTTGTCACTGAAGCGG
GAAGGGACTGGCTGCTATTGGGCGAAGTGCCGGGGCAGGATCTCCTGTCATCTCACCTTGCTCCTGCCGA
GAAAGTATCCATCATGGCTGATGCAATGCGGCGGCTGCATACGCTTGATCCGGCTACCTGCCCATTCGAC
CACCAAGCGAAACATCGCATCGAGCGAGCACGTACTCGGATGGAAGCCGGTCTTGTCGATCAGGATGATC
TGGACGAAGAGCATCAGGGGCTCGCGCCAGCCGAACTGTTCGCCAGGCTCAAGGCGCGCATGCCCGACGG
CGAGGATCTCGTCGTGACCCATGGCGATGCCTGCTTGCCGAATATCATGGTGGAAAATGGCCGCTTTTCT
GGATTCATCGACTGTGGCCGGCTGGGTGTGGCGGACCGCTATCAGGACATAGCGTTGGCTACCCGTGATA
TTGCTGAAGAGCTTGGCGGCGAATGGGCTGACCGCTTCCTCGTGCTTTACGGTATCGCCGCTCCCGATTC
GCAGCGCATCGCCTTCTATCGCCTTCTTGACGAGTTCTTCTGAGCGGGACTCTGGGGTTCGAAATGACCG
ACCAAGCGACGCCCAACCTGCCATCACGAGATTTCGATTCCACCGCCGCCTTCTATGAAAGGTTGGGCTT
CGGAATCGTTTTCCGGGACGCCGGCTGGATGATCCTCCAGCGCGGGGATCTCATGCTGGAGTTCTTCGCC
CACCCCAACTTGTTTATTGCAGCTTATAATGGTTACAAATAAAGCAATAGCATCACAAATTTCACAAATA
AAGCATTTTTTTCACTGCATTCTAGTTGTGGTTTGTCCAAACTCATCAATGTATCTTATCATGTCTGTAT
ACCGTCGACCTCTAGCTAGAGCTTGGCGTAATCATGGTCATAGCTGTTTCCTGTGTGAAATTGTTATCCG
CTCACAATTCCACACAACATACGAGCCGGAAGCATAAAGTGTAAAGCCTGGGGTGCCTAATGAGTGAGCT
AACTCACATTAATTGCGTTGCGCTCACTGCCCGCTTTCCAGTCGGGAAACCTGTCGTGCCAGCTGCATTA
ATGAATCGGCCAACGCGCGGGGAGAGGCGGTTTGCGTATTGGGCGCTCTTCCGCTTCCTCGCTCACTGAC
TCGCTGCGCTCGGTCGTTCGGCTGCGGCGAGCGGTATCAGCTCACTCAAAGGCGGTAATACGGTTATCCA
CAGAATCAGGGGATAACGCAGGAAAGAACATGTGAGCAAAAGGCCAGCAAAAGGCCAGGAACCGTAAAAA
GGCCGCGTTGCTGGCGTTTTTCCATAGGCTCCGCCCCCCTGACGAGCATCACAAAAATCGACGCTCAAGT
CAGAGGTGGCGAAACCCGACAGGACTATAAAGATACCAGGCGTTTCCCCCTGGAAGCTCCCTCGTGCGCT
CTCCTGTTCCGACCCTGCCGCTTACCGGATACCTGTCCGCCTTTCTCCCTTCGGGAAGCGTGGCGCTTTC
TCATAGCTCACGCTGTAGGTATCTCAGTTCGGTGTAGGTCGTTCGCTCCAAGCTGGGCTGTGTGCACGAA
CCCCCCGTTCAGCCCGACCGCTGCGCCTTATCCGGTAACTATCGTCTTGAGTCCAACCCGGTAAGACACG
ACTTATCGCCACTGGCAGCAGCCACTGGTAACAGGATTAGCAGAGCGAGGTATGTAGGCGGTGCTACAGA
GTTCTTGAAGTGGTGGCCTAACTACGGCTACACTAGAAGAACAGTATTTGGTATCTGCGCTCTGCTGAAG
CCAGTTACCTTCGGAAAAAGAGTTGGTAGCTCTTGATCCGGCAAACAAACCACCGCTGGTAGCGGTGGTT
TTTTTGTTTGCAAGCAGCAGATTACGCGCAGAAAAAAAGGATCTCAAGAAGATCCTTTGATCTTTTCTAC
GGGGTCTGACGCTCAGTGGAACGAAAACTCACGTTAAGGGATTTTGGTCATGAGATTATCAAAAAGGATC
TTCACCTAGATCCTTTTAAATTAAAAATGAAGTTTTAAATCAATCTAAAGTATATATGAGTAAACTTGGT
CTGACAGTTACCAATGCTTAATCAGTGAGGCACCTATCTCAGCGATCTGTCTATTTCGTTCATCCATAGT
TGCCTGACTCCCCGTCGTGTAGATAACTACGATACGGGAGGGCTTACCATCTGGCCCCAGTGCTGCAATG
ATACCGCGAGACCCACGCTCACCGGCTCCAGATTTATCAGCAATAAACCAGCCAGCCGGAAGGGCCGAGC
GCAGAAGTGGTCCTGCAACTTTATCCGCCTCCATCCAGTCTATTAATTGTTGCCGGGAAGCTAGAGTAAG
TAGTTCGCCAGTTAATAGTTTGCGCAACGTTGTTGCCATTGCTACAGGCATCGTGGTGTCACGCTCGTCG
TTTGGTATGGCTTCATTCAGCTCCGGTTCCCAACGATCAAGGCGAGTTACATGATCCCCCATGTTGTGCA
AAAAAGCGGTTAGCTCCTTCGGTCCTCCGATCGTTGTCAGAAGTAAGTTGGCCGCAGTGTTATCACTCAT
GGTTATGGCAGCACTGCATAATTCTCTTACTGTCATGCCATCCGTAAGATGCTTTTCTGTGACTGGTGAG
TACTCAACCAAGTCATTCTGAGAATAGTGTATGCGGCGACCGAGTTGCTCTTGCCCGGCGTCAATACGGG
ATAATACCGCGCCACATAGCAGAACTTTAAAAGTGCTCATCATTGGAAAACGTTCTTCGGGGCGAAAACT
CTCAAGGATCTTACCGCTGTTGAGATCCAGTTCGATGTAACCCACTCGTGCACCCAACTGATCTTCAGCA
TCTTTTACTTTCACCAGCGTTTCTGGGTGAGCAAAAACAGGAAGGCAAAATGCCGCAAAAAAGGGAATAA
GGGCGACACGGAAATGTTGAATACTCATACTCTTCCTTTTTCATTATTATTGAAGCATTTATCAGGGTTA
TTGTCTCATGAGCGGATACATATTTGAATGTATTTAGAAAAATAAACAAATAGGGGTTCCGCGCACATTT
CCCCGAAAAGTGCCACCTGACGTCGACGGATCGGGAGATCTCCCGATCCCCTATGGTGCACTCTCAGTAC
AATCTGCTCTGATGCCGCATAGTTAAGCCAGTATCTGCTCCCTGCTTGTGTGTTGGAG
