>Addgene plasmid #30127 | pcDNA3 GFP LIC cloning vector (6D) | addgene partial sequence | sequence record 35269 | 30127 with CMV-F
GAGCTCTCTGGCTAACTAGAGAACCCACTGCTTACTGGCTTATCGAAATTAATACGACTCACTATAGGGA
GACCCAAGCTTGGTACCGAGCTCGGATCCCTACTTCCAATCCAATATTGGTAGTGGGAGCAACGGCAGCA
GCGGATCCGTGAGCAAGGGCGAGGAGCTGTTCACCGGGGTGGTGCCCATCCTGGTCGAGCTGGACGGCGA
CGTAAACGGCCACAAGTTCAGCGTGCGCGGCGAGGGCGAGGGCGATGCCACCAACGGCAAGCTGACCCTG
AAGTTCATCTGCACCACCGGCAAGCTGCCCGTGCCCTGGCCCACCCTCGTGACCACCCTGACCTACGGCG
TGCAGTGCTTCAGCCGCTACCCCGACCACATGAAGCAGCACGACTTCTTCAAGTCCGCCATGCCCGAAGG
CTACGTCCAGGAGCGCACCATCTCCTTCAAGGACGACGGCACCTACAAGACCCGCGCCGAGGTGAAGTTC
GAGGGCGACACCCTGGTGAACCGCATCGAGCTGAAGGGCATCGACTTCAAGGAGGACGGCAACATCCTGG
GGCACAAGCTGGAGTACAACTTCAACAGCCACAACGTCTATATCACGGCCGACAAGCAGAAGAACGGCAT
CAAGGCGAACTTCAAGATCCGCCACAACGTCGAGGACGGCAGCGTGCAGCTCGCCGACCACTACCAGCAG
AACACCCCCATCGGCGACGGCCCCGTGCTGCTGCCCGACAACCACTACCTGAGCACCCAGTCCAAGCTGA
GCAAAGACCCCAACGAGAAGCGCGATCACATGGTCCTGCTGGAGTTCGTGACCGCCGCCGGGATCACTCT
CGGCATG
