LOCUS       Exported 6145 bp ds-DNA circular SYN 12-MAY-2021
DEFINITION  synthetic circular DNA
ACCESSION   .
VERSION     .
KEYWORDS    pcDNA3 GFP LIC cloning vector (6D)
SOURCE      synthetic DNA construct
  ORGANISM  synthetic DNA construct
REFERENCE   1 (bases 1 to 6145)
  TITLE     6-series mammalian LIC expression vectors
REFERENCE   2 (bases 1 to 6145)
  AUTHORS   .
  TITLE     Direct Submission
  JOURNAL   Exported May 12, 2021 from SnapGene Server 1.1.58
            http://www.snapgene.com
FEATURES             Location/Qualifiers
     source          1..6145
                     /organism="synthetic DNA construct"
                     /mol_type="other DNA"
     primer_bind     complement(44..63)
                     /label=pRS-marker
                     /note="pRS vectors, use to sequence yeast selectable
                     marker"
     enhancer        235..614
                     /label=CMV enhancer
                     /note="human cytomegalovirus immediate early enhancer"
     promoter        615..818
                     /label=CMV promoter
                     /note="human cytomegalovirus (CMV) immediate early
                     promoter"
     primer_bind     769..789
                     /label=CMV-F
                     /note="Human CMV immediate early promoter, forward primer"
     primer_bind     863..882
                     /label=T7
                     /note="T7 promoter, forward primer"
     promoter        863..881
                     /label=T7 promoter
                     /note="promoter for bacteriophage T7 RNA polymerase"
     CDS             962..1678
                     /codon_start=1
                     /product="enhanced GFP (EGFP) derivative that exhibits
                     robust folding and enhanced photostability (Zhong et al.,
                     2019)"
                     /label=SiriusGFP
                     /note="mammalian codon-optimized"
                     /translation="VSKGEELFTGVVPILVELDGDVNGHKFSVRGEGEGDATNGKLTLK
                     FICTTGKLPVPWPTLVTTLTYGVQCFSRYPDHMKQHDFFKSAMPEGYVQERTISFKDDG
                     TYKTRAEVKFEGDTLVNRIELKGIDFKEDGNILGHKLEYNFNSHNVYITADKQKNGIKA
                     NFKIRHNVEDGSVQLADHYQQNTPIGDGPVLLPDNHYLSTQSKLSKDPNEKRDHMVLLE
                     FVTAAGITLGMDELYK"
     primer_bind     complement(1004..1025)
                     /label=EGFP-N
                     /note="EGFP, reverse primer"
     primer_bind     1612..1633
                     /label=EGFP-C
                     /note="EGFP, forward primer"
     promoter        complement(1697..1715)
                     /label=SP6 promoter
                     /note="promoter for bacteriophage SP6 RNA polymerase"
     primer_bind     complement(1698..1715)
                     /label=SP6
                     /note="SP6 promoter, forward primer"
     primer_bind     complement(1735..1752)
                     /label=BGH-rev
                     /note="Bovine growth hormone terminator, reverse primer.
                     Also called BGH reverse"
     polyA_signal    1741..1965
                     /label=bGH poly(A) signal
                     /note="bovine growth hormone polyadenylation signal"
     rep_origin      2011..2439
                     /direction=RIGHT
                     /label=f1 ori
                     /note="f1 bacteriophage origin of replication; arrow
                     indicates direction of (+) strand synthesis"
     primer_bind     complement(2098..2117)
                     /label=F1ori-R
                     /note="F1 origin, reverse primer"
     primer_bind     2308..2329
                     /label=F1ori-F
                     /note="F1 origin, forward primer"
     primer_bind     complement(2448..2468)
                     /label=pBABE 3'
                     /note="SV40 enhancer, reverse primer for pBABE vectors"
     promoter        2453..2783
                     /label=SV40 promoter
                     /note="SV40 enhancer and early promoter"
     rep_origin      2634..2769
                     /label=SV40 ori
                     /note="SV40 origin of replication"
     primer_bind     2696..2715
                     /label=SV40pro-F
                     /note="SV40 promoter/origin, forward primer"
     CDS             2850..3644
                     /codon_start=1
                     /gene="aph(3')-II (or nptII)"
                     /product="aminoglycoside phosphotransferase from Tn5"
                     /label=NeoR/KanR
                     /note="confers resistance to neomycin, kanamycin, and G418
                     (Geneticin(R))"
                     /translation="MIEQDGLHAGSPAAWVERLFGYDWAQQTIGCSDAAVFRLSAQGRP
                     VLFVKTDLSGALNELQDEAARLSWLATTGVPCAAVLDVVTEAGRDWLLLGEVPGQDLLS
                     SHLAPAEKVSIMADAMRRLHTLDPATCPFDHQAKHRIERARTRMEAGLVDQDDLDEEHQ
                     GLAPAELFARLKARMPDGEDLVVTHGDACLPNIMVENGRFSGFIDCGRLGVADRYQDIA
                     LATRDIAEELGGEWADRFLVLYGIAAPDSQRIAFYRLLDEFF"
     primer_bind     complement(2904..2923)
                     /label=Neo-R
                     /note="Neomycin resistance gene, reverse primer"
     primer_bind     3514..3533
                     /label=Neo-F
                     /note="Neomycin resistance gene, forward primer"
     polyA_signal    3818..3939
                     /label=SV40 poly(A) signal
                     /note="SV40 polyadenylation signal"
     primer_bind     complement(3855..3874)
                     /label=SV40pA-R
                     /note="SV40 polyA, reverse primer"
     primer_bind     3909..3928
                     /label=EBV-rev
                     /note="SV40 polyA terminator, reverse primer"
     primer_bind     complement(3988..4004)
                     /label=M13 rev
                     /note="common sequencing primer, one of multiple similar
                     variants"
     primer_bind     complement(3988..4004)
                     /label=M13 Reverse
                     /note="In lacZ gene. Also called M13-rev"
     primer_bind     complement(4001..4023)
                     /label=M13/pUC Reverse
                     /note="In lacZ gene"
     protein_bind    4012..4028
                     /label=lac operator
                     /bound_moiety="lac repressor encoded by lacI"
                     /note="The lac repressor binds to the lac operator to
                     inhibit transcription in E. coli. This inhibition can be
                     relieved by adding lactose or
                     isopropyl-beta-D-thiogalactopyranoside (IPTG)."
     promoter        complement(4036..4066)
                     /label=lac promoter
                     /note="promoter for the E. coli lac operon"
     protein_bind    4081..4102
                     /label=CAP binding site
                     /bound_moiety="E. coli catabolite activator protein"
                     /note="CAP binding activates transcription in the presence
                     of cAMP."
     primer_bind     complement(4219..4236)
                     /label=L4440
                     /note="L4440 vector, forward primer"
     rep_origin      complement(4390..4978)
                     /direction=LEFT
                     /label=ori
                     /note="high-copy-number ColE1/pMB1/pBR322/pUC origin of
                     replication"
     primer_bind     complement(4470..4489)
                     /label=pBR322ori-F
                     /note="pBR322 origin, forward primer"
     CDS             complement(5149..6009)
                     /codon_start=1
                     /gene="bla"
                     /product="beta-lactamase"
                     /label=AmpR
                     /note="confers resistance to ampicillin, carbenicillin, and
                     related antibiotics"
                     /translation="MSIQHFRVALIPFFAAFCLPVFAHPETLVKVKDAEDQLGARVGYI
                     ELDLNSGKILESFRPEERFPMMSTFKVLLCGAVLSRIDAGQEQLGRRIHYSQNDLVEYS
                     PVTEKHLTDGMTVRELCSAAITMSDNTAANLLLTTIGGPKELTAFLHNMGDHVTRLDRW
                     EPELNEAIPNDERDTTMPVAMATTLRKLLTGELLTLASRQQLIDWMEADKVAGPLLRSA
                     LPAGWFIADKSGAGERGSRGIIAALGPDGKPSRIVVIYTTGSQATMDERNRQIAEIGAS
                     LIKHW"
     primer_bind     5772..5791
                     /label=Amp-R
                     /note="Ampicillin resistance gene, reverse primer"
     promoter        complement(6010..6114)
                     /gene="bla"
                     /label=AmpR promoter
ORIGIN
        1 gacggatcgg gagatctccc gatcccctat ggtcgactct cagtacaatc tgctctgatg
       61 ccgcatagtt aagccagtat ctgctccctg cttgtgtgtt ggaggtcgct gagtagtgcg
      121 cgagcaaaat ttaagctaca acaaggcaag gcttgaccga caattgcatg aagaatctgc
      181 ttagggttag gcgttttgcg ctgcttcgcg atgtacgggc cagatatacg cgttgacatt
      241 gattattgac tagttattaa tagtaatcaa ttacggggtc attagttcat agcccatata
      301 tggagttccg cgttacataa cttacggtaa atggcccgcc tggctgaccg cccaacgacc
      361 cccgcccatt gacgtcaata atgacgtatg ttcccatagt aacgccaata gggactttcc
      421 attgacgtca atgggtggac tatttacggt aaactgccca cttggcagta catcaagtgt
      481 atcatatgcc aagtacgccc cctattgacg tcaatgacgg taaatggccc gcctggcatt
      541 atgcccagta catgacctta tgggactttc ctacttggca gtacatctac gtattagtca
      601 tcgctattac catggtgatg cggttttggc agtacatcaa tgggcgtgga tagcggtttg
      661 actcacgggg atttccaagt ctccacccca ttgacgtcaa tgggagtttg ttttggcacc
      721 aaaatcaacg ggactttcca aaatgtcgta acaactccgc cccattgacg caaatgggcg
      781 gtaggcgtgt acggtgggag gtctatataa gcagagctct ctggctaact agagaaccca
      841 ctgcttactg gcttatcgaa attaatacga ctcactatag ggagacccaa gcttggtacc
      901 gagctcggat ccctacttcc aatccaatat tggtagtggg agcaacggca gcagcggatc
      961 cgtgagcaag ggcgaggagc tgttcaccgg ggtggtgccc atcctggtcg agctggacgg
     1021 cgacgtaaac ggccacaagt tcagcgtgcg cggcgagggc gagggcgatg ccaccaacgg
     1081 caagctgacc ctgaagttca tctgcaccac cggcaagctg cccgtgccct ggcccaccct
     1141 cgtgaccacc ctgacctacg gcgtgcagtg cttcagccgc taccccgacc acatgaagca
     1201 gcacgacttc ttcaagtccg ccatgcccga aggctacgtc caggagcgca ccatctcctt
     1261 caaggacgac ggcacctaca agacccgcgc cgaggtgaag ttcgagggcg acaccctggt
     1321 gaaccgcatc gagctgaagg gcatcgactt caaggaggac ggcaacatcc tggggcacaa
     1381 gctggagtac aacttcaaca gccacaacgt ctatatcacg gccgacaagc agaagaacgg
     1441 catcaaggcg aacttcaaga tccgccacaa cgtcgaggac ggcagcgtgc agctcgccga
     1501 ccactaccag cagaacaccc ccatcggcga cggccccgtg ctgctgcccg acaaccacta
     1561 cctgagcacc cagtccaagc tgagcaaaga ccccaacgag aagcgcgatc acatggtcct
     1621 gctggagttc gtgaccgccg ccgggatcac tctcggcatg gacgagctgt acaagtagta
     1681 atctagaggg ccctattcta tagtgtcacc taaatgctag agctcgctga tcagcctcga
     1741 ctgtgccttc tagttgccag ccatctgttg tttgcccctc ccccgtgcct tccttgaccc
     1801 tggaaggtgc cactcccact gtcctttcct aataaaatga ggaaattgca tcgcattgtc
     1861 tgagtaggtg tcattctatt ctggggggtg gggtggggca ggacagcaag ggggaggatt
     1921 gggaagacaa tagcaggcat gctggggatg cggtgggctc tatggcttct gaggcggaaa
     1981 gaaccagctg gggctctagg gggtatcccc nnnnnnnnnn nnnnnnnnnn nnnnnnnnnn
     2041 nnnnnnnnnn nnnnnnnnnn nnnnnnnnnn nnnnnnnnnn nnnnnnnnnn nnnnnnnnnn
     2101 nnnnnnnnnn nnnnnnnnnn nnnnnnnnnn nnnncgccgg ctttccccgt caagctctaa
     2161 atcggggcan nnnnnnnnnn nnnnnnnnnn nnnnnnnnnn nnnnnnnnnn nnnnnnnnnn
     2221 nnnnnnannn nnnnnnnnnn nnnnnnnnnn nnnnnnnnnn nnnnnnnnnn nnnnnncctt
     2281 tgacgttgga gtccacgttc tttaatagtg gactcttgtt ccaaactgga acaacactca
     2341 accctatctc ggtctattct tttgatttat aagggatttt ggggatttcg gcctattggt
     2401 taaaaaatga gctgatttaa caaaaattta acgcgaatta attctgtgga atgtgtgtca
     2461 gttagggtgt ggaaagtccc caggctcccc aggcaggcag aagtatgcaa agcatgcatc
     2521 tcaattagtc agcaaccagg tgtggaaagt ccccaggctc cccagcaggc agaagtatgc
     2581 aaagcatgca tctcaattag tcagcaacca tagtcccgcc cctaactccg cccatcccgc
     2641 ccctaactcc gcccagttcc gcccattctc cgccccatgg ctgactaatt ttttttattt
     2701 atgcagaggc cgaggccgcc tctgcctctg agctattcca gaagtagtga ggaggctttt
     2761 ttggaggcct aggcttttgc aaaaagctcc cgggagcttg tatatccatt ttcggatctg
     2821 atcaagagac aggatgagga tcgtttcgca tgattgaaca agatggattg cacgcaggtt
     2881 ctccggccgc ttgggtggag aggctattcg gctatgactg ggcacaacag acaatcggct
     2941 gctctgatgc cgccgtgttc cggctgtcag cgcaggggcg cccggttctt tttgtcaaga
     3001 ccgacctgtc cggtgccctg aatgaactgc aggacgaggc agcgcggcta tcgtggctgg
     3061 ccacgacggg cgttccttgc gcagctgtgc tcgacgttgt cactgaagcg ggaagggact
     3121 ggctgctatt gggcgaagtg ccggggcagg atctcctgtc atctcacctt gctcctgccg
     3181 agaaagtatc catcatggct gatgcaatgc ggcggctgca tacgcttgat ccggctacct
     3241 gcccattcga ccaccaagcg aaacatcgca tcgagcgagc acgtactcgg atggaagccg
     3301 gtcttgtcga tcaggatgat ctggacgaag agcatcaggg gctcgcgcca gccgaactgt
     3361 tcgccaggct caaggcgcgc atgcccgacg gcgaggatct cgtcgtgacc catggcgatg
     3421 cctgcttgcc gaatatcatg gtggaaaatg gccgcttttc tggattcatc gactgtggcc
     3481 ggctgggtgt ggcggaccgc tatcaggaca tagcgttggc tacccgtgat attgctgaag
     3541 agcttggcgg cgaatgggct gaccgcttcc tcgtgcttta cggtatcgcc gctcccgatt
     3601 cgcagcgcat cgccttctat cgccttcttg acgagttctt ctgagcggga ctctggggtt
     3661 cgaaatgacc gaccaagcga cgcccaacct gccatcacga gatttcgatt ccaccgccgc
     3721 cttctatgaa aggttgggct tcggaatcgt tttccgggac gccggctgga tgatcctcca
     3781 gcgcggggat ctcatgctgg agttcttcgc ccaccccaac ttgtttattg cagcttataa
     3841 tggttacaaa taaagcaata gcatcacaaa tttcacaaat aaagcatttt tttcactgca
     3901 ttctagttgt ggtttgtcca aactcatcaa tgtatcttat catgtctgta taccgtcgac
     3961 ctctagctag agcttggcgt aatcatggtc atagctgttt cctgtgtgaa attgttatcc
     4021 gctcacaatt ccacacaaca tacgagccgg aagcataaag tgtaaagcct ggggtgccta
     4081 atgagtgagc taactcacat taattgcgtt gcgctcactg cccgctttcc agtcgggaaa
     4141 cctgtcgtgc cagctgcatt aatgaatcgg ccaacgcgcg gggagaggcg gtttgcgtat
     4201 tgggcgctct tccgcttcct cgctcactga ctcgctgcgc tcggtcgttc ggctgcggcg
     4261 agcggtatca gctcactcaa aggcggtaat acggttatcc acagaatcag gggataacgc
     4321 aggaaagaac atgtgagcaa aaggccagca aaaggccagg aaccgtaaaa aggccgcgtt
     4381 gctggcgttt ttccataggc tccgcccccc tgacgagcat cacaaaaatc gacgctcaag
     4441 tcagaggtgg cgaaacccga caggactata aagataccag gcgtttcccc ctggaagctc
     4501 cctcgtgcgc tctcctgttc cgaccctgcc gcttaccgga tacctgtccg cctttctccc
     4561 ttcgggaagc gtggcgcttt ctcaatgctc acgctgtagg tatctcagtt cggtgtaggt
     4621 cgttcgctcc aagctgggct gtgtgcacga accccccgtt cagcccgacc gctgcgcctt
     4681 atccggtaac tatcgtcttg agtccaaccc ggtaagacac gacttatcgc cactggcagc
     4741 agccactggt aacaggatta gcagagcgag gtatgtaggc ggtgctacag agttcttgaa
     4801 gtggtggcct aactacggct acactagaag gacagtattt ggtatctgcg ctctgctgaa
     4861 gccagttacc ttcggaaaaa gagttggtag ctcttgatcc ggcaaacaaa ccaccgctgg
     4921 tagcggtggt ttttttgttt gcaagcagca gattacgcgc agaaaaaaag gatctcaaga
     4981 agatcctttg atcttttcta cggggtctga cgctcagtgg aacgaaaact cacgttaagg
     5041 gattttggtc atgagattat caaaaaggat cttcacctag atccttttaa attaaaaatg
     5101 aagttttaaa tcaatctaaa gtatatatga gtaaacttgg tctgacagtt accaatgctt
     5161 aatcagtgag gcacctatct cagcgatctg tctatttcgt tcatccatag ttgcctgact
     5221 ccccgtcgtg tagataacta cgatacggga gggcttacca tctggcccca gtgctgcaat
     5281 gataccgcga gacccacgct caccggctcc agatttatca gcaataaacc agccagccgg
     5341 aagggccgag cgcagaagtg gtcctgcaac tttatccgcc tccatccagt ctattaattg
     5401 ttgccgggaa gctagagtaa gtagttcgcc agttaatagt ttgcgcaacg ttgttgccat
     5461 tgctacaggc atcgtggtgt cacgctcgtc gtttggtatg gcttcattca gctccggttc
     5521 ccaacgatca aggcgagtta catgatcccc catgttgtgc aaaaaagcgg ttagctcctt
     5581 cggtcctccg atcgttgtca gaagtaagtt ggccgcagtg ttatcactca tggttatggc
     5641 agcactgcat aattctctta ctgtcatgcc atccgtaaga tgcttttctg tgactggtga
     5701 gtactcaacc aagtcattct gagaatagtg tatgcggcga ccgagttgct cttgcccggc
     5761 gtcaatacgg gataataccg cgccacatag cagaacttta aaagtgctca tcattggaaa
     5821 acgttcttcg gggcgaaaac tctcaaggat cttaccgctg ttgagatcca gttcgatgta
     5881 acccactcgt gcacccaact gatcttcagc atcttttact ttcaccagcg tttctgggtg
     5941 agcaaaaaca ggaaggcaaa atgccgcaaa aaagggaata agggcgacac ggaaatgttg
     6001 aatactcata ctcttccttt ttcattatta ttgaagcatt tatcagggtt attgtctcat
     6061 gagcggatac atatttgaat gtatttagaa aaataaacaa ataggggttc cgcgcacatt
     6121 tccccgaaaa gtgccacctg acgtc
//
